>Addgene plasmid #76740 | PSKH1 gRNA (BRDN0001147684) | addgene full sequence | sequence record 186412 | Addgene Assembled Sequence
CCCGGGTGCAAAGATGGATAAAGTTTTAAACAGAGAGGAATCTTTGCAGCTAATGGACCTTCTAGGTCTT
GAAAGGAGTGGGAATTGGCTCCGGTGCCCGTCAGTGGGCAGAGCGCACATCGCCCACAGTCCCCGAGAAG
TTGGGGGGAGGGGTCGGCAATTGATCCGGTGCCTAGAGAAGGTGGCGCGGGGTAAACTGGGAAAGTGATG
TCGTGTACTGGCTCCGCCTTTTTCCCGAGGGTGGGGGAGAACCGTATATAAGTGCAGTAGTCGCCGTGAA
CGTTCTTTTTCGCAACGGGTTTGCCGCCAGAACACAGGTAAGTGCCGTGTGTGGTTCCCGCGGGCCTGGC
CTCTTTACGGGTTATGGCCCTTGCGTGCCTTGAATTACTTCCACCTGGCTGCAGTACGTGATTCTTGATC
CCGAGCTTCGGGTTGGAAGTGGGTGGGAGAGTTCGAGGCCTTGCGCTTAAGGAGCCCCTTCGCCTCGTGC
TTGAGTTGAGGCCTGGCCTGGGCGCTGGGGCCGCCGCGTGCGAATCTGGTGGCACCTTCGCGCCTGTCTC
GCTGCTTTCGATAAGTCTCTAGCCATTTAAAATTTTTGATGACCTGCTGCGACGCTTTTTTTCTGGCAAG
ATAGTCTTGTAAATGCGGGCCAAGATCTGCACACTGGTATTTCGGTTTTTGGGGCCGCGGGCGGCGACGG
GGCCCGTGCGTCCCAGCGCACATGTTCGGCGAGGCGGGGCCTGCGAGCGCGGCCACCGAGAATCGGACGG
GGGTAGTCTCAAGCTGGCCGGCCTGCTCTGGTGCCTGGCCTCGCGCCGCCGTGTATCGCCCCGCCCTGGG
CGGCAAGGCTGGCCCGGTCGGCACCAGTTGCGTGAGCGGAAAGATGGCCGCTTCCCGGCCCTGCTGCAGG
GAGCTCAAAATGGAGGACGCGGCGCTCGGGAGAGCGGGCGGGTGAGTCACCCACACAAAGGAAAAGGGCC
TTTCCGTCCTCAGCCGTCGCTTCATGTGACTCCACGGAGTACCGGGCGCCGTCCAGGCACCTCGATTAGT
TCTCGAGCTTTTGGAGTACGTCGTCTTTAGGTTGGGGGGAGGGGTTTTATGCGATGGAGTTTCCCCACAC
TGAGTGGGTGGAGACTGAAGTTAGGCCAGCTTGGCACTTGATGTAATTCTCCTTGGAATTTGCCCTTTTT
GAGTTTGGATCTTGGTTCATTCTCAAGCCTCAGACAGTGGTTCAAAGTTTTTTTCTTCCATTTCAGGTGT
CGTGACGTACGGCCACCATGACCGAGTACAAGCCCACGGTGCGCCTCGCCACCCGCGACGACGTCCCCAG
GGCCGTACGCACCCTCGCCGCCGCGTTCGCCGACTACCCCGCCACGCGCCACACCGTCGATCCGGACCGC
CACATCGAGCGGGTCACCGAGCTGCAAGAACTCTTCCTCACGCGCGTCGGGCTCGACATCGGCAAGGTGT
GGGTCGCGGACGACGGCGCCGCCGTGGCGGTCTGGACCACGCCGGAGAGCGTCGAAGCGGGGGCGGTGTT
CGCCGAGATCGGCCCGCGCATGGCCGAGTTGAGCGGTTCCCGGCTGGCCGCGCAGCAACAGATGGAAGGC
CTCCTGGCGCCGCACCGGCCCAAGGAGCCCGCGTGGTTCCTGGCCACCGTCGGAGTCTCGCCCGACCACC
AGGGCAAGGGTCTGGGCAGCGCCGTCGTGCTCCCCGGAGTGGAGGCGGCCGAGCGCGCCGGGGTGCCCGC
CTTCCTGGAGACCTCCGCGCCCCGCAACCTCCCCTTCTACGAGCGGCTCGGCTTCACCGTCACCGCCGAC
GTCGAGGTGCCCGAAGGACCGCGCACCTGGTGCATGACCCGCAAGCCCGGTGCCTGAACGCGTTAAGTCG
ACAATCAACCTCTGGATTACAAAATTTGTGAAAGATTGACTGGTATTCTTAACTATGTTGCTCCTTTTAC
GCTATGTGGATACGCTGCTTTAATGCCTTTGTATCATGCTATTGCTTCCCGTATGGCTTTCATTTTCTCC
TCCTTGTATAAATCCTGGTTGCTGTCTCTTTATGAGGAGTTGTGGCCCGTTGTCAGGCAACGTGGCGTGG
TGTGCACTGTGTTTGCTGACGCAACCCCCACTGGTTGGGGCATTGCCACCACCTGTCAGCTCCTTTCCGG
GACTTTCGCTTTCCCCCTCCCTATTGCCACGGCGGAACTCATCGCCGCCTGCCTTGCCCGCTGCTGGACA
GGGGCTCGGCTGTTGGGCACTGACAATTCCGTGGTGTTGTCGGGGAAATCATCGTCCTTTCCTTGGCTGC
TCGCCTGTGTTGCCACCTGGATTCTGCGCGGGACGTCCTTCTGCTACGTCCCTTCGGCCCTCAATCCAGC
GGACCTTCCTTCCCGCGGCCTGCTGCCGGCTCTGCGGCCTCTTCCGCGTCTTCGCCTTCGCCCTCAGACG
AGTCGGATCTCCCTTTGGGCCGCCTCCCCGCGTCGACTTTAAGACCAATGACTTACAAGGCAGCTGTAGA
TCTTAGCCACTTTTTAAAAGAAAAGGGGGGACTGGAAGGGCTAATTCACTCCCAACGAAGACAAGATCTG
CTTTTTGCTTGTACTGGGTCTCTCTGGTTAGACCAGATCTGAGCCTGGGAGCTCTCTGGCTAACTAGGGA
ACCCACTGCTTAAGCCTCAATAAAGCTTGCCTTGAGTGCTTCAAGTAGTGTGTGCCCGTCTGTTGTGTGA
CTCTGGTAACTAGAGATCCCTCAGACCCTTTTAGTCAGTGTGGAAAATCTCTAGCAGTACGTATAGTAGT
TCATGTCATCTTATTATTCAGTATTTATAACTTGCAAAGAAATGAATATCAGAGAGTGAGAGGAACTTGT
TTATTGCAGCTTATAATGGTTACAAATAAAGCAATAGCATCACAAATTTCACAAATAAAGCATTTTTTTC
ACTGCATTCTAGTTGTGGTTTGTCCAAACTCATCAATGTATCTTATCATGTCTGGCTCTAGCTATCCCGC
CCCTAACTCCGCCCATCCCGCCCCTAACTCCGCCCAGTTCCGCCCATTCTCCGCCCCATGGCTGACTAAT
TTTTTTTATTTATGCAGAGGCCGAGGCCGCCTCGGCCTCTGAGCTATTCCAGAAGTAGTGAGGAGGCTTT
TTTGGAGGCCTAGGGACGTACCCAATTCGCCCTATAGTGAGTCGTATTACGCGCGCTCACTGGCCGTCGT
TTTACAACGTCGTGACTGGGAAAACCCTGGCGTTACCCAACTTAATCGCCTTGCAGCACATCCCCCTTTC
GCCAGCTGGCGTAATAGCGAAGAGGCCCGCACCGATCGCCCTTCCCAACAGTTGCGCAGCCTGAATGGCG
AATGGG
[124 nt withheld, positions 3367-3490]
C
[91 nt withheld, positions 3492-3582]
A
[49 nt withheld, positions 3584-3632]
CCTTTGACGTTGGAGTCCACGTTCTTT
[37 nt withheld, positions 3660-3696]
ACCCTATCTCGGTCTATTCTTTTGATTTATAAGGGATTTTGCCGATTTCGGCCTATTGGTTAAAAAATGA
GCTGATTTAACAAAAATTTAACGCGAATTTTAACAAAATATTAACGCTTACAATTTAGGTGGCACTTTTC
GGGGAAATGTGCGCGGAACCCCTATTTGTTTATTTTTCTAAATACATTCAAATATGTATCCGCTCATGAG
ACAATAACCCTGATAAATGCTTCAATAATATTGAAAAAGGAAGAGTATGAGTATTCAACATTTCCGTGTC
GCCCTTATTCCCTTTTTTGCGGCATTTTGCCTTCCTGTTTTTGCTCACCCAGAAACGCTGGTGAAAGTAA
AAGATGCTGAAGATCAGTTGGGTGCACGAGTGGGTTACATCGAACTGGATCTCAACAGCGGTAAGATCCT
TGAGAGTTTTCGCCCCGAAGAACGTTTTCCAATGATGAGCACTTTTAAAGTTCTGCTATGTGGCGCGGTA
TTATCCCGTATTGACGCCGGGCAAGAGCAACTCGGTCGCCGCATACACTATTCTCAGAATGACTTGGTTG
AGTACTCACCAGTCACAGAAAAGCATCTTACGGATGGCATGACAGTAAGAGAATTATGCAGTGCTGCCAT
AACCATGAGTGATAACACTGCGGCCAACTTACTTCTGACAACGATCGGAGGACCGAAGGAGCTAACCGCT
TTTTTGCACAACATGGGGGATCATGTAACTCGCCTTGATCGTTGGGAACCGGAGCTGAATGAAGCCATAC
CAAACGACGAGCGTGACACCACGATGCCTGTAGCAATGGCAACAACGTTGCGCAAACTATTAACTGGCGA
ACTACTTACTCTAGCTTCCCGGCAACAATTAATAGACTGGATGGAGGCGGATAAAGTTGCAGGACCACTT
CTGCGCTCGGCCCTTCCGGCTGGCTGGTTTATTGCTGATAAATCTGGAGCCGGTGAGCGTGGGTCTCGCG
GTATCATTGCAGCACTGGGGCCAGATGGTAAGCCCTCCCGTATCGTAGTTATCTACACGACGGGGAGTCA
GGCAACTATGGATGAACGAAATAGACAGATCGCTGAGATAGGTGCCTCACTGATTAAGCATTGGTAACTG
TCAGACCAAGTTTACTCATATATACTTTAGATTGATTTAAAACTTCATTTTTAATTTAAAAGGATCTAGG
TGAAGATCCTTTTTGATAATCTCATGACCAAAATCCCTTAACGTGAGTTTTCGTTCCACTGAGCGTCAGA
CCCCGTAGAAAAGATCAAAGGATCTTCTTGAGATCCTTTTTTTCTGCGCGTAATCTGCTGCTTGCAAACA
AAAAAACCACCGCTACCAGCGGTGGTTTGTTTGCCGGATCAAGAGCTACCAACTCTTTTTCCGAAGGTAA
CTGGCTTCAGCAGAGCGCAGATACCAAATACTGTTCTTCTAGTGTAGCCGTAGTTAGGCCACCACTTCAA
GAACTCTGTAGCACCGCCTACATACCTCGCTCTGCTAATCCTGTTACCAGTGGCTGCTGCCAGTGGCGAT
AAGTCGTGTCTTACCGGGTTGGACTCAAGACGATAGTTACCGGATAAGGCGCAGCGGTCGGGCTGAACGG
GGGGTTCGTGCACACAGCCCAGCTTGGAGCGAACGACCTACACCGAACTGAGATACCTACAGCGTGAGCT
ATGAGAAAGCGCCACGCTTCCCGAAGGGAGAAAGGCGGACAGGTATCCGGTAAGCGGCAGGGTCGGAACA
GGAGAGCGCACGAGGGAGCTTCCAGGGGGAAACGCCTGGTATCTTTATAGTCCTGTCGGGTTTCGCCACC
TCTGACTTGAGCGTCGATTTTTGTGATGCTCGTCAGGGGGGCGGAGCCTATGGAAAAACGCCAGCAACGC
GGCCTTTTTACGGTTCCTGGCCTTTTGCTGGCCTTTTGCTCACATGTTCTTTCCTGCGTTATCCCCTGAT
TCTGTGGATAACCGTATTACCGCCTTTGAGTGAGCTGATACCGCTCGCCGCAGCCGAACGACCGAGCGCA
GCGAGTCAGTGAGCGAGGAAGCGGAAGAGCGCCCAATACGCAAACCGCCTCTCCCCGCGCGTTGGCCGAT
TCATTAATGCAGCTGGCACGACAGGTTTCCCGACTGGAAAGCGGGCAGTGAGCGCAACGCAATTAATGTG
AGTTAGCTCACTCATTAGGCACCCCAGGCTTTACACTTTATGCTTCCGGCTCGTATGTTGTGTGGAATTG
TGAGCGGATAACAATTTCACACAGGAAACAGCTATGACCATGATTACGCCAAGCGCGCAATTAACCCTCA
CTAAAGGGAACAAAAGCTGGAGCTGCAAGCTTAATGTAGTCTTATGCAATACTCTTGTAGTCTTGCAACA
TGGTAACGATGAGTTAGCAACATGCCTTACAAGGAGAGAAAAAGCACCGTGCATGCCGATTGGTGGAAGT
AAGGTGGTACGATCGTGCCTTATTAGGAAGGCAACAGACGGGTCTGACATGGATTGGACGAACCACTGAA
TTGCCGCATTGCAGAGATATTGTATTTAAGTGCCTAGCTCGATACATAAACGGGTCTCTCTGGTTAGACC
AGATCTGAGCCTGGGAGCTCTCTGGCTAACTAGGGAACCCACTGCTTAAGCCTCAATAAAGCTTGCCTTG
AGTGCTTCAAGTAGTGTGTGCCCGTCTGTTGTGTGACTCTGGTAACTAGAGATCCCTCAGACCCTTTTAG
TCAGTGTGGAAAATCTCTAGCAGTGGCGCCCGAACAGGGACTTGAAAGCGAAAGGGAAACCAGAGGAGCT
CTCTCGACGCAGGACTCGGCTTGCTGAAGCGCGCACGGCAAGAGGCGAGGGGCGGCGACTGGTGAGTACG
CCAAAAATTTTGACTAGCGGAGGCTAGAAGGAGAGAGATGGGTGCGAGAGCGTCAGTATTAAGCGGGGGA
GAATTAGATCGCGATGGGAAAAAATTCGGTTAAGGCCAGGGGGAAAGAAAAAATATAAATTAAAACATAT
AGTATGGGCAAGCAGGGAGCTAGAACGATTCGCAGTTAATCCTGGCCTGTTAGAAACATCAGAAGGCTGT
AGACAAATACTGGGACAGCTACAACCATCCCTTCAGACAGGATCAGAAGAACTTAGATCATTATATAATA
CAGTAGCAACCCTCTATTGTGTGCATCAAAGGATAGAGATAAAAGACACCAAGGAAGCTTTAGACAAGAT
AGAGGAAGAGCAAAACAAAAGTAAGACCACCGCACAGCAAGCGGCCGCTGATCTTCAGACCTGGAGGAGG
AGATATGAGGGACAATTGGAGAAGTGAATTATATAAATATAAAGTAGTAAAAATTGAACCATTAGGAGTA
GCACCCACCAAGGCAAAGAGAAGAGTGGTGCAGAGAGAAAAAAGAGCAGTGGGAATAGGAGCTTTGTTCC
TTGGGTTCTTGGGAGCAGCAGGAAGCACTATGGGCGCAGCGTCAATGACGCTGACGGTACAGGCCAGACA
ATTATTGTCTGGTATAGTGCAGCAGCAGAACAATTTGCTGAGGGCTATTGAGGCGCAACAGCATCTGTTG
CAACTCACAGTCTGGGGCATCAAGCAGCTCCAGGCAAGAATCCTGGCTGTGGAAAGATACCTAAAGGATC
AACAGCTCCTGGGGATTTGGGGTTGCTCTGGAAAACTCATTTGCACCACTGCTGTGCCTTGGAATGCTAG
TTGGAGTAATAAATCTCTGGAACAGATTTGGAATCACACGACCTGGATGGAGTGGGACAGAGAAATTAAC
AATTACACAAGCTTAATACACTCCTTAATTGAAGAATCGCAAAACCAGCAAGAAAAGAATGAACAAGAAT
TATTGGAATTAGATAAATGGGCAAGTTTGTGGAATTGGTTTAACATAACAAATTGGCTGTGGTATATAAA
ATTATTCATAATGATAGTAGGAGGCTTGGTAGGTTTAAGAATAGTTTTTGCTGTACTTTCTATAGTGAAT
AGAGTTAGGCAGGGATATTCACCATTATCGTTTCAGACCCACCTCCCAACCCCGAGGGGACCCAGAGAGG
GCCTATTTCCCATGATTCCTTCATATTTGCATATACGATACAAGGCTGTTAGAGAGATAATTAGAATTAA
TTTGACTGTAAACACAAAGATATTAGTACAAAATACGTGACGTAGAAAGTAATAATTTCTTGGGTAGTTT
GCAGTTTTAAAATTATGTTTTAAAATGGACTATCATATGCTTACCGTAACTTGAAAGTATTTCGATTTCT
TGGCTTTATATATCTTGTGGAAAGGACGAAACACCGCATACTTAGCTGTAACACGTGTTTTAGAGCTAGA
AATAGCAAGTTAAAATAAGGCTAGTCCGTTATCAACTTGAAAAAGTGGCACCGAGTCGGTGCTTTTTTAA
GCTTGGCGTAACTAGATCTTGAGACAAATGGCAGTATTCATCCACAATTTTAAAAGAAAAGGGGGGATTG
GGGGGTACAGTGCAGGGGAAAGAATAGTAGACATAATAGCAACAGACATACAAACTAAAGAATTACAAAA
ACAAATTACAAAAATTCAAAATTTTCGGGTTTATTACAGGGACAGCAGAGATCCACTTTGGCGCCGGCTC
GAGGGGG
Features (pLannotate 1.2.2; 29 found; start..end, strand, type, name):
     14..80      +  CDS            small t antigen (fragment): SV40 (simian virus 40) small t antigen
    106..317     +  promoter       EF-1α core promoter: core promoter for human elongation factor EF-1α
    318..1256    +  intron         EF-1α intron A: intron upstream of the start codon of human EF-1α
   1278..1877    +  CDS            PuroR (fragment): puromycin N-acetyltransferase; pac from Streptomyces; confers resistance to puromycin
   1893..2481    +  misc_feature   WPRE: woodchuck hepatitis virus posttranscriptional regulatory element
   2532..2551    +  misc_feature   cPPT/CTS (fragment): central polypurine tract and central termination sequence of HIV-1
   2553..2786    +  LTR            3' LTR (ΔU3): self-inactivating 3' long terminal repeat (LTR) from HIV-1
   2864..2985    +  polyA_signal   SV40 poly(A) signal: SV40 polyadenylation signal
   3025..3160    +  rep_origin     SV40 ori: SV40 origin of replication
   3181..3199    -  promoter       T7 promoter: promoter for bacteriophage T7 RNA polymerase
   3207..3362    +  CDS            lacZα (fragment): LacZα fragment of β-galactosidase; lacZ fragment
   3367..3795    +  rep_origin     f1 ori (sequence partly withheld): f1 bacteriophage origin of replication; arrow indicates direction of (+) strand synthesis
   3848..3952    +  promoter       AmpR promoter: bla
   3953..4813    +  CDS            AmpR: β-lactamase; bla; confers resistance to ampicillin, carbenicillin, and related antibiotics
   4984..5572    +  rep_origin     ori: high-copy-number ColE1/pMB1/pBR322/pUC origin of replication
   5755..5847    +  CDS            lacI (fragment): lac repressor; lacI; The lac repressor binds to the lac operator to inhibit transcription in E. coli. This inhibition can be relieved by adding lactose or isopropyl-β-D-thiogalactopyranoside (IPTG).
   5860..5881    +  protein_bind   CAP binding site: CAP binding activates transcription in the presence of cAMP. E. coli catabolite activator protein
   5896..5926    +  promoter       lac promoter: promoter for the E. coli lac operon
   5934..5950    +  protein_bind   lac operator: The lac repressor binds to the lac operator to inhibit transcription in E. coli. This inhibition can be relieved by adding lactose or isopropyl-β-D-thiogalactopyranoside (IPTG). lac repressor encoded by lacI
   5995..6013    +  promoter       T3 promoter: promoter for bacteriophage T3 RNA polymerase
   6041..6267    +  promoter       RSV promoter: Rous sarcoma virus enhancer/promoter
   6268..6448    +  LTR            5' LTR (truncated): truncated 5' long terminal repeat (LTR) from HIV-1
   6495..6620    +  misc_feature   HIV-1 Ψ: packaging signal of human immunodeficiency virus type 1
   6604..6967    +  CDS            HIV-1 gag (fragment): gag protein from human immunodeficiency virus 1; gag
   7113..7346    +  misc_feature   RRE: The Rev response element (RRE) of HIV-1 allows for Rev-dependent mRNA export from the nucleus to the cytoplasm.
   7723..7749    +  CDS            Rev (fragment): human immunodeficiency virus 1 (HIV-1) Rev protein; rev; enhances nuclear export of unspliced and incompletely spliced viral mRNAs
   7753..7993    +  promoter       U6 promoter: RNA polymerase III promoter for human U6 snRNA
   8023..8098    +  misc_RNA       gRNA scaffold: guide RNA scaffold for the Streptococcus pyogenes CRISPR/Cas9 system
   8154..8271    +  misc_feature   cPPT/CTS: central polypurine tract and central termination sequence of HIV-1
