[The description below was written by a language model from this plasmid's Addgene catalogue record and pLannotate feature annotations shown in this document.]
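Description:
PSKH1 gRNA (BRDN0001147684) is a third-generation lentiviral CRISPR guide plasmid built on the lentiGuide-Puro backbone. It expresses a single guide RNA against human PSKH1, designed against the reference transcript NM_006742.2. The plasmid is propagated in E. coli through a high-copy ColE1/pUC-type origin with ampicillin resistance (β-lactamase). The bacterial backbone also carries an f1 origin, lac regulatory remnants, T3 and T7 promoters, and an SV40 origin and poly(A) signal outside the viral genome.

The transfer cassette begins with an RSV promoter fused to a truncated HIV-1 5' LTR, which makes genomic RNA production Tat-independent. This is followed by the Ψ packaging signal with a partial gag sequence, the Rev response element for Rev-dependent nuclear export, and a cPPT/CTS. A self-inactivating ΔU3 3' LTR closes the cassette. Within it, the human U6 RNA polymerase III promoter drives the PSKH1-specific spacer joined to the Streptococcus pyogenes Cas9 guide scaffold. A separate EF-1α promoter with its intron A drives puromycin N-acetyltransferase for selection of transduced mammalian cells, and a WPRE downstream enhances transcript expression.

The plasmid does not encode Cas9, so it is meant for use with a separate Cas9 vector such as lentiCas9-Blast or in cells that already express Cas9. In that setting the guide directs cleavage at PSKH1 for gene knockout. It corresponds to a guide from a human kinome gRNA library associated with work on optimized sgRNA design for higher on-target activity and fewer off-target effects.
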