Addgene plasmid #76740: PSKH1 gRNA (BRDN0001147684)
Purpose: 3rd generation lentiviral gRNA plasmid targeting human PSKH1
Depositing lab: John Doench & David Root. Depositing organization: Broad Institute. Publication: Optimized sgRNA design to maximize activity and minimize off-target effects of CRISPR-Cas9. Doench JG, Fusi N, Sullender M, Hegde M, Vaimberg EW, Donovan KF, Smith I, Tothova Z, Wilen C, Orchard R, Virgin HW, Listgarten J, Root DE. Nat Biotechnol. 2016 Jan 18. doi: 10.1038/nbt.3437. PubMed 26780180.
Backbone
  Vector backbone: lentiGuide-Puro
  Backbone manufacturer: Zhang Lab (Addgene plasmid # 52963)
  Vector type: Mammalian Expression, Lentiviral, CRISPR
  Selectable markers: Puromycin
Growth in bacteria
  Bacterial resistance: Ampicillin, 100 μg/mL
  Growth temperature: 37°C
  Growth strain: DH5alpha
  Copy number: High Copy
Gene/Insert
  Gene/Insert name: PSKH1 (alt names: PSKH1; NM_006742.2)
  gRNA/shRNA sequence: CATACTTAGCTGTAACACGT
  Species: H. sapiens (human)
  Entrez Gene: PSKH1
  Promoter: hU6
  Cloning method: Unknown
  Sequencing primers: 5′ U6-F; 3′ pS2-R
Terms and licenses: Academic/Nonprofit Terms; Industry Terms: Not Available to Industry
Depositor comments: The gRNA was designed to target the following Genbank reference sequence(s): NM_006742.2. Note that this plasmid does NOT contain Cas9. It should be used in conjunction with lentiCas9-Blast (Addgene #52962) or otherwise with cell lines already expressing Cas9. Browse the full kinome gRNA library at http://www.addgene.org/pooled-library/broadgpp-human-kinome/ or visit http://www.broadinstitute.org/rnai/public/ for detailed protocols and information.
How to cite: PSKH1 gRNA (BRDN0001147684) was a gift from John Doench & David Root (Addgene plasmid # 76740 ; http://n2t.net/addgene:76740 ; RRID:Addgene_76740)
