>Addgene plasmid #76740 | PSKH1 gRNA (BRDN0001147684) | depositor partial sequence | sequence record 144200 | Target Sequence
CATACTTAGCTGTAACACGT
