>Addgene plasmid #76740 | PSKH1 gRNA (BRDN0001147684) | addgene partial sequence | sequence record 186411 | hU6-F
AGAAAGTAATAATTTCTTGGGTAGTTTGCAGTTTTAAAATTATGTTTTAAAATGGACTATCATATGCTTA
CCGTAACTTGAAAGTATTTCGATTTCTTGGCTTTATATATCTTGTGGAAAGGACGAAACACCGCATACTT
AGCTGTAACACGTTTTAGAGCTAGAAATAGCAAGTTAAAATAAGGCTAGTCCGTTATCAACTTGAAAAAG
TGGCACCGAGTCGGTGCTTTTTTAAGCTTGGCGTAACTAGATCTTGAGACAAATGGCAGTATTCATCCAC
AATTTTAAAAGAAAAGGGGGGATTGGGGGGTACAGTGCAGGGGAAAGAATAGTAGACATAATAGCAACAG
ACATACAAACTAAAGAATTACAAAAACAAATTACAAAAATTCAAAATTTTCGGGTTTATTACAGGGACAG
CAGAGATCCACTTTGGCGCCGGCTCGAGGGGGCCCGGGTGCAAAGATGGATAAAGTTTTAAACAGAGAGG
AATCTTTGCAGCTAATGGACCTTCTAGGTCTTGAAAGGAGTGGGAATTGGCTCCGGTGCCCGTCAGTGGG
CAGAGCGCAC
